Addgene plasmid #62152: pMuLE ENTR CMV tdTomato L5-L2
Purpose: MuLE (Multiple Lentiviral Expression) Entry vector containing a CMV promoter and tdTomato module. Compatible with MultiSite Gateway cloning
Depositing lab: Ian Frew. Depositing organization: University of Zurich. Publication: A versatile modular vector system for rapid combinatorial mammalian genetics. Albers J, Danzer C, Rechsteiner M, Lehmann H, Brandt LP, Hejhal T, Catalano A, Busenhart P, Goncalves AF, Brandt S, Bode PK, Bode-Lesniewska B, Wild PJ, Frew IJ. J Clin Invest. 2015 Mar 9. pii: 79743. doi: 10.1172/JCI79743. PubMed 25751063.
Backbone
  Vector backbone: N/A
  Vector type: Mammalian Expression ; MuLE Gateway Entry Vector
Growth in bacteria
  Bacterial resistance: Kanamycin, 50 μg/mL
  Growth temperature: 37°C
  Growth strain: DH5alpha
  Copy number: High Copy
Gene/Insert
  Gene/Insert name: tdTomato
  Species: Synthetic
  Promoter: CMV
  Cloning method: Gateway Cloning
  Sequencing primers: 5′ M13-fwd; 3′ M13-rev
Terms and licenses: Academic/Nonprofit Terms; Industry Terms: Not Available to Industry
How to cite: pMuLE ENTR CMV tdTomato L5-L2 was a gift from Ian Frew (Addgene plasmid # 62152 ; http://n2t.net/addgene:62152 ; RRID:Addgene_62152)
