[The description below was written by a language model from this plasmid's Addgene catalogue record and pLannotate feature annotations shown in this document.]
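Description:
pMuLE ENTR CMV tdTomato L5-L2 is a 4.7 kb Gateway entry plasmid from the MuLE (Multiple Lentiviral Expression) modular vector system. It is not itself a lentiviral vector. It acts as a shuttle that donates one expression module to a lentiviral destination vector through MultiSite Gateway recombination. The record lists no named backbone, but the annotated features are typical of a pENTR-type plasmid. These include a high-copy ColE1/pUC origin for propagation in E. coli, a kanamycin resistance gene (aph(3')-Ia) for selection, and rrnB T1 and T2 terminators upstream of the recombination cassette, which insulate it from read-through transcription. Short lacI and lacZα fragments and a T7 promoter outside the cassette appear to be cloning remnants.

The payload lies between attL5 and attL2 sites. It comprises the human cytomegalovirus immediate-early enhancer and promoter, followed by the mammalian codon-optimised coding sequence for tdTomato, a bright red tandem-dimer derivative of DsRed. A second T7 promoter sits between the CMV promoter and the reporter, and a small multiple-cloning-site fragment follows the reporter. The very short hit annotated as a truncated HIV-1 5' LTR overlaps the end of the CMV promoter and is probably an annotation artefact, not a functional viral element. No polyadenylation signal is annotated within the module.

In an LR Clonase reaction, the attL5/attL2 pair fixes the position and orientation of this module as the final element following an entry clone that ends in a compatible site. This allows several promoter–gene or shRNA cassettes to be assembled in a defined order in a single lentiviral vector. Here the module adds constitutive red fluorescent labelling of transduced mammalian cells to such combinatorial constructs.
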