Features (pLannotate 1.2.2; 15 found; start..end, strand, type, name):
      9..108     -  protein_bind   attL2: mutant version of attL; recombination site for the Gateway® LR reaction LR Clonase™
    139..157     -  promoter       T7 promoter: promoter for bacteriophage T7 RNA polymerase
    291..1100    +  CDS            KanR: aminoglycoside phosphotransferase; aph(3')-Ia; confers resistance to kanamycin in bacteria or G418 (Geneticin®) in eukaryotes
   1247..1835    +  rep_origin     ori: high-copy-number ColE1/pMB1/pBR322/pUC origin of replication
   2018..2110    +  CDS            lacI (fragment): lac repressor; lacI; The lac repressor binds to the lac operator to inhibit transcription in E. coli. This inhibition can be relieved by adding lactose or isopropyl-β-D-thiogalactopyranoside (IPTG).
   2165..2192    -  terminator     rrnB T2 terminator: transcription terminator T2 from the E. coli rrnB gene
   2324..2367    +  terminator     rrnB T1 terminator: Escherichia coli rrnB; transcription terminator T1 from the E. coli rrnB gene
   2414..2450    -  CDS            lacZα (fragment): LacZα fragment of β-galactosidase; lacZ fragment
   2467..2562    +  protein_bind   attL5: mutant version of attL; recombination site for the Gateway® LR reaction LR Clonase™
   2590..2969    +  enhancer       CMV enhancer: human cytomegalovirus immediate early enhancer
   2970..3173    +  promoter       CMV promoter: human cytomegalovirus (CMV) immediate early promoter
   3169..3202    +  LTR            5' LTR (truncated) (fragment): truncated 5' long terminal repeat (LTR) from HIV-1
   3218..3236    +  promoter       T7 promoter: promoter for bacteriophage T7 RNA polymerase
   3275..4704    +  CDS            tdTomato (fragment): tandem dimeric (pseudo-monomeric) derivative of DsRed (Shaner et al., 2004) mammalian codon-optimized
   4706..4744    +  misc_feature   MCS (fragment): pBluescript multiple cloning site
>Addgene plasmid #62152 | pMuLE ENTR CMV tdTomato L5-L2 | depositor full sequence | sequence record 115232 | pMuLE ENTR CMV tdTomato L5-L2 sequence 4747 bps
CTAGAGGTACCCAGCTTTCTTGTACAAAGTTGGCATTATAAGAAAGCATTGCTTATCAATTTGTTGCAAC
GAACAGGTCACTATCAGTCAAAATAAAATCATTATTTGCCATCCAGCTGCAGGGCGGCCGCGATATCCCC
TATAGTGAGTCGTATTACATGGTCATAGCTGTTTCCTGGCAGCTCTGGCCCGTGTCTCAAAATCTCTGAT
GTTACATTGCACAAGATAAAAATATATCATCATGAACAATAAAACTGTCTGCTTACATAAACAGTAATAC
AAGGGGTGTTATGAGCCATATTCAACGGGAAACGTCGAGGCCGCGATTAAATTCCAACATGGATGCTGAT
TTATATGGGTATAAATGGGCTCGCGATAATGTCGGGCAATCAGGTGCGACAATCTATCGCTTGTATGGGA
AGCCCGATGCGCCAGAGTTGTTTCTGAAACATGGCAAAGGTAGCGTTGCCAATGATGTTACAGATGAGAT
GGTCAGACTAAACTGGCTGACGGAATTTATGCCTCTTCCGACCATCAAGCATTTTATCCGTACTCCTGAT
GATGCATGGTTACTCACCACTGCGATCCCCGGAAAAACAGCATTCCAGGTATTAGAAGAATATCCTGATT
CAGGTGAAAATATTGTTGATGCGCTGGCAGTGTTCCTGCGCCGGTTGCATTCGATTCCTGTTTGTAATTG
TCCTTTTAACAGCGATCGCGTATTTCGTCTCGCTCAGGCGCAATCACGAATGAATAACGGTTTGGTTGAT
GCGAGTGATTTTGATGACGAGCGTAATGGCTGGCCTGTTGAACAAGTCTGGAAAGAAATGCATAAACTTT
TGCCATTCTCACCGGATTCAGTCGTCACTCATGGTGATTTCTCACTTGATAACCTTATTTTTGACGAGGG
GAAATTAATAGGTTGTATTGATGTTGGACGAGTCGGAATCGCAGACCGATACCAGGATCTTGCCATCCTA
TGGAACTGCCTCGGTGAGTTTTCTCCTTCATTACAGAAACGGCTTTTTCAAAAATATGGTATTGATAATC
CTGATATGAATAAATTGCAGTTTCATTTGATGCTCGATGAGTTTTTCTAATCAGAATTGGTTAATTGGTT
GTAACACTGGCAGAGCATTACGCTGACTTGACGGGACGGCGCAAGCTCATGACCAAAATCCCTTAACGTG
AGTTACGCGTCGTTCCACTGAGCGTCAGACCCCGTAGAAAAGATCAAAGGATCTTCTTGAGATCCTTTTT
TTCTGCGCGTAATCTGCTGCTTGCAAACAAAAAAACCACCGCTACCAGCGGTGGTTTGTTTGCCGGATCA
AGAGCTACCAACTCTTTTTCCGAAGGTAACTGGCTTCAGCAGAGCGCAGATACCAAATACTGTTCTTCTA
GTGTAGCCGTAGTTAGGCCACCACTTCAAGAACTCTGTAGCACCGCCTACATACCTCGCTCTGCTAATCC
TGTTACCAGTGGCTGCTGCCAGTGGCGATAAGTCGTGTCTTACCGGGTTGGACTCAAGACGATAGTTACC
GGATAAGGCGCAGCGGTCGGGCTGAACGGGGGGTTCGTGCACACAGCCCAGCTTGGAGCGAACGACCTAC
ACCGAACTGAGATACCTACAGCGTGAGCTATGAGAAAGCGCCACGCTTCCCGAAGGGAGAAAGGCGGACA
GGTATCCGGTAAGCGGCAGGGTCGGAACAGGAGAGCGCACGAGGGAGCTTCCAGGGGGAAACGCCTGGTA
TCTTTATAGTCCTGTCGGGTTTCGCCACCTCTGACTTGAGCGTCGATTTTTGTGATGCTCGTCAGGGGGG
CGGAGCCTATGGAAAAACGCCAGCAACGCGGCCTTTTTACGGTTCCTGGCCTTTTGCTGGCCTTTTGCTC
ACATGTTCTTTCCTGCGTTATCCCCTGATTCTGTGGATAACCGTATTACCGCCTTTGAGTGAGCTGATAC
CGCTCGCCGCAGCCGAACGACCGAGCGCAGCGAGTCAGTGAGCGAGGAAGCGGAAGAGCGCCCAATACGC
AAACCGCCTCTCCCCGCGCGTTGGCCGATTCATTAATGCAGCTGGCACGACAGGTTTCCCGACTGGAAAG
CGGGCAGTGAGCGCAACGCAATTAATACGCGTACCGCTAGCCAGGAAGAGTTTGTAGAAACGCAAAAAGG
CCATCCGTCAGGATGGCCTTCTGCTTAGTTTGATGCCTGGCAGTTTATGGCGGGCGTCCTGCCCGCCACC
CTCCGGGCCGTTGCTTCACAACGTTCAAATCCGCTCCCGGCGGATTTGTCCTACTCAGGAGAGCGTTCAC
CGACAAACAACAGATAAAACGAAAGGCCCAGTCTTCCGACTGAGCCTTTCGTTTTATTTGATGCCTGGCA
GTTCCCTACTCTCGCGTTAACGCTAGCATGGATGTTTTCCCAGTCACGACGTTGTAAAACGACGGCCAGT
CTTAAGCTCGGGCCCCAAATAATGATTTTATTTTGACTGATAGTGACCTGTTCGTTGCAACAAATTGATG
AGCAATGCTTTTTTATAATGCCAACTTTGTATACAAAAGTTGGCGATGTACGGGCCAGATATACGCGTTG
ACATTGATTATTGACTAGTTATTAATAGTAATCAATTACGGGGTCATTAGTTCATAGCCCATATATGGAG
TTCCGCGTTACATAACTTACGGTAAATGGCCCGCCTGGCTGACCGCCCAACGACCCCCGCCCATTGACGT
CAATAATGACGTATGTTCCCATAGTAACGCCAATAGGGACTTTCCATTGACGTCAATGGGTGGAGTATTT
ACGGTAAACTGCCCACTTGGCAGTACATCAAGTGTATCATATGCCAAGTACGCCCCCTATTGACGTCAAT
GACGGTAAATGGCCCGCCTGGCATTATGCCCAGTACATGACCTTATGGGACTTTCCTACTTGGCAGTACA
TCTACGTATTAGTCATCGCTATTACCATGGTGATGCGGTTTTGGCAGTACATCAATGGGCGTGGATAGCG
GTTTGACTCACGGGGATTTCCAAGTCTCCACCCCATTGACGTCAATGGGAGTTTGTTTTGGCACCAAAAT
CAACGGGACTTTCCAAAATGTCGTAACAACTCCGCCCCATTGACGCAAATGGGCGGTAGGCGTGTACGGT
GGGAGGTCTATATAAGCAGAGCTCTCTGGCTAACTAGAGAACCCACTGCTTACTGGCTTATCGAAATTAA
TACGACTCACTATAGGGAGACCCAAGCTTGGTACCGAGCTCGGATCCCGCCACCATGGTGAGCAAGGGCG
AGGAGGTCATCAAAGAGTTCATGCGCTTCAAGGTGCGCATGGAGGGCTCCATGAACGGCCACGAGTTCGA
GATCGAGGGCGAGGGCGAGGGCCGCCCCTACGAGGGCACCCAGACCGCCAAGCTGAAGGTGACCAAGGGC
GGCCCCCTGCCCTTCGCCTGGGACATCCTGTCCCCCCAGTTCATGTACGGCTCCAAGGCGTACGTGAAGC
ACCCCGCCGACATCCCCGATTACAAGAAGCTGTCCTTCCCCGAGGGCTTCAAGTGGGAGCGCGTGATGAA
CTTCGAGGACGGCGGTCTGGTGACCGTGACCCAGGACTCCTCCCTGCAGGACGGCACGCTGATCTACAAG
GTGAAGATGCGCGGCACCAACTTCCCCCCCGACGGCCCCGTAATGCAGAAGAAGACCATGGGCTGGGAGG
CCTCCACCGAGCGCCTGTACCCCCGCGACGGCGTGCTGAAGGGCGAGATCCACCAGGCCCTGAAGCTGAA
GGACGGCGGCCACTACCTGGTGGAGTTCAAGACCATCTACATGGCCAAGAAGCCCGTGCAACTGCCCGGC
TACTACTACGTGGACACCAAGCTGGACATCACCTCCCACAACGAGGACTACACCATCGTGGAACAGTACG
AGCGCTCCGAGGGCCGCCACCACCTGTTCCTGGGGCATGGCACCGGCAGCACCGGCAGCGGCAGCTCCGG
CACCGCCTCCTCCGAGGACAACAACATGGCCGTCATCAAAGAGTTCATGCGCTTCAAGGTGCGCATGGAG
GGCTCCATGAACGGCCACGAGTTCGAGATCGAGGGCGAGGGCGAGGGCCGCCCCTACGAGGGCACCCAGA
CCGCCAAGCTGAAGGTGACCAAGGGCGGCCCCCTGCCCTTCGCCTGGGACATCCTGTCCCCCCAGTTCAT
GTACGGCTCCAAGGCGTACGTGAAGCACCCCGCCGACATCCCCGATTACAAGAAGCTGTCCTTCCCCGAG
GGCTTCAAGTGGGAGCGCGTGATGAACTTCGAGGACGGCGGTCTGGTGACCGTGACCCAGGACTCCTCCC
TGCAGGACGGCACGCTGATCTACAAGGTGAAGATGCGCGGCACCAACTTCCCCCCCGACGGCCCCGTAAT
GCAGAAGAAGACCATGGGCTGGGAGGCCTCCACCGAGCGCCTGTACCCCCGCGACGGCGTGCTGAAGGGC
GAGATCCACCAGGCCCTGAAGCTGAAGGACGGCGGCCGCTACCTGGTGGAGTTCAAGACCATCTACATGG
CCAAGAAGCCCGTGCAACTGCCCGGCTACTACTACGTGGACACCAAGCTGGACATCACCTCCCACAACGA
GGACTACACCATCGTGGAACAGTACGAGCGCTCCGAGGGCCGCCACCACCTGTTCCTGTACGGCATGGAC
GAGCTGTACAAGTAAGAATTCGATATCAAGCTTATCGATACCGTCGACCTCGAGCCT
