>Addgene plasmid #62152 | pMuLE ENTR CMV tdTomato L5-L2 | addgene partial sequence | sequence record 103524 | M13-F20 5'-TGTAAAACGACGGCCAGT-3'
GACTGATAGTGACCTGTTCGTTGCAACAAATTGATGAGCAATGCTTTTTTATAATGCCAACTTTGTATAC
AAAAGTTGGCGATGTACGGGCCAGATATACGCGTTGACATTGATTATTGACTAGTTATTAATAGTAATCA
ATTACGGGGTCATTAGTTCATAGCCCATATATGGAGTTCCGCGTTACATAACTTACGGTAAATGGCCCGC
CTGGCTGACCGCCCAACGACCCCCGCCCATTGACGTCAATAATGACGTATGTTCCCATAGTAACGCCAAT
AGGGACTTTCCATTGACGTCAATGGGTGGAGTATTTACGGTAAACTGCCCACTTGGCAGTACATCAAGTG
TATCATATGCCAAGTACGCCCCCTATTGACGTCAATGACGGTAAATGGCCCGCCTGGCATTATGCCCAGT
ACATGACCTTATGGGACTTTCCTACTTGGCAGTACATCTACGTATTAGTCATCGCTATTACCATGGTGAT
GCGGTTTTGGCAGTACATCAATGGGCGTGGATAGCGGTTTGACTCACGGGGATTTCCAAGTCTCCACCCC
ATTGACGTCAATGGGAGTTTGTTTTGGCACCAAAATCAACGGGACTTTCCAAAATGTCGTAACAACTCCG
CCCCATTGACGCAAATGGGCGGTAGGCGTGTACGGTGGGAGGTCTATATAAGCAGAGCTCTCTGGCTAAC
TAGAGAACCCACTGCTTACTGGCTTATCGAAATTAATACGACTCACTATA
