>Addgene plasmid #62152 | pMuLE ENTR CMV tdTomato L5-L2 | addgene partial sequence | sequence record 103526 | M13-Rev 5'-CAGGAAACAGCTATGACC-3'
TAATGATTTTATTTTGACTGATAGTGACCTGTTCGTTGCAACAAATTGATAAGCAATGCTTTCTTATAAT
GCCAACTTTGTACAAGAAAGCTGGGTACCTCTAGAGGCTCGAGGTCGACGGTATCGATAAGCTTGATATC
GAATTCTTACTTGTACAGCTCGTCCATGCCGTACAGGAACAGGTGGTGGCGGCCCTCGGAGCGCTCGTAC
TGTTCCACGATGGTGTAGTCCTCGTTGTGGGAGGTGATGTCCAGCTTGGTGTCCACGTAGTAGTAGCCGG
GCAGTTGCACGGGCTTCTTGGCCATGTAGATGGTCTTGAACTCCACCAGGTAGCGGCCGCCGTCCTTCAG
CTTCAGGGCCTGGTGGATCTCGCCCTTCAGCACGCCGTCGCGGGGGTACAGGCGCTCGGTGGAGGCCTCC
CAGCCCATGGTCTTCTTCTGCATTACGGGGCCGTCGGGGGGGAAGTTGGTGCCGCGCATCTTCACCTTGT
AGATCAGCGTGCCGTCCTGCAGGGAGGAGTCCTGGGTCACGGTCACCAGACCGCCGTCCTCGAAGTTCAT
CACGCGCTCCCACTTGAAGCCCTCGGGGAAGGACAGCTTCTTGTAATCGGGGATGTCGGCGGGGTGCTTC
ACGTACGCCTTGGAGCCGTACATGAACT
