>Addgene plasmid #62152 | pMuLE ENTR CMV tdTomato L5-L2 | addgene partial sequence | sequence record 114394 | CMV-F 5'-CGCAAATGGGCGGTAGGCGTG-3'
GCAGAGCTCTCTGGCTAACTAGAGAACCCACTGCTTACTGGCTTATCGAAATTAATACGACTCACTATAG
GGAGACCCAAGCTTGGTACCGAGCTCGGATCCCGCCACCATGGTGAGCAAGGGCGAGGAGGTCATCAAAG
AGTTCATGCGCTTCAAGGTGCGCATGGAGGGCTCCATGAACGGCCACGAGTTCGAGATCGAGGGCGAGGG
CGAGGGCCGCCCCTACGAGGGCACCCAGACCGCCAAGCTGAAGGTGACCAAGGGCGGCCCCCTGCCCTTC
GCCTGGGACATCCTGTCCCCCCAGTTCATGTACGGCTCCAAGGCGTACGTGAAGCACCCCGCCGACATCC
CCGATTACAAGAAGCTGTCCTTCCCCGAGGGCTTCAAGTGGGAGCGCGTGATGAACTTCGAGGACGGCGG
TCTGGTGACCGTGACCCAGGACTCCTCCCTGCAGGACGGCACGCTGATCTACAAGGTGAAGATGCGCGGC
ACCAACTTCCCCCCCGACGGCCCCGTAATGCAGAAGAAGACCATGGGCTGGGAGGCCTCCACCGAGCGCC
TGTACCCCCGCGACGGCGTGCTGAAGGGCGAGATCCACCAGGCCCTGAAGCTGAAGGACGGCGGCCACTA
CCTGGTGGAGTTCAAGACCATCTACATGGCCAAGAAGCCCGTGCAACTGCCCGGCTACTACTACGTGGAC
ACCAAGCTGGACATCA
